>Addgene plasmid #20762 | pFA6a-6xGLY-His-tag-HIS3MX6 | depositor full sequence | sequence record 9654 | Author sequence
ACGCGGCCGCCAGCTGAAGCTTCGTACGCTGCAGGTCGACGGATCCCCGGGTTAATTAACGGGGGAGGCG
GGGGTGGACATCATCACCATCACCACTAGGGCGCGCCACTTCTAAATAAGCGAATTTCTTATGATTTATG
ATTTTTATTATTAAATAAGTTATAAAAAAAATAAGTGTATACAAATTTTAAAGTGACTCTTAGGTTTTAA
AACGAAAATTCTTATTCTTGAGTAACTCTTTCCTGTAGGTCAGGTTGCTTTCTCAGGTATAGTATGAGGT
CGCTCTTATTGACCACACCTCTACCGGCAGATCCGCTAGGGATAACAGGGTAATATAGATCTGTTTAGCT
TGCCTCGTCCCCGCCGGGTCACCCGGCCAGCGACATGGAGGCCCAGAATACCCTCCTTGACAGTCTTGAC
GTGCGCAGCTCAGGGGCATGATGTGACTGTCGCCCGTACATTTAGCCCATACATCCCCATGTATAATCAT
TTGCATCCATACATTTTGATGGCCGCACGGCGCGAAGCAAAAATTACGGCTCCTCGCTGCAGACCTGCGA
GCAGGGAAACGCTCCCCTCACAGACGCGTTGAATTGTCCCCACGCCGCGCCCCTGTAGAGAAATATAAAA
GGTTAGGATTTGCCACTGAGGTTCTTCTTTCATATACTTCCTTTTAAAATCTTGCTAGGATACAGTTCTC
ACATCACATCCGAACATAAACAACCATGGCAGAACCAGCCCAAAAAAAGCAAAAACAAACTGTTCAGGAG
CGCAAGGCGTTTATCTCCCGTATCACTAATGAAACTAAAATTCAAATCGCTATTTCGCTGAATGGTGGTT
ATATTCAAATAAAAGATTCGATTCTTCCTGCAAAGAAGGATGACGATGTAGCTTCCCAAGCTACTCAGTC
ACAGGTCATCGATATTCACACAGGTGTTGGCTTTTTGGATCATATGATCCATGCGTTGGCAAAACACTCT
GGTTGGTCTCTTATTGTTGAATGTATCGGTGACCTGCACATTGACGATCACCATACTACCGAAGATTGCG
GTATCGCATTAGGGCAAGCGTTCAAAGAAGCAATGGGTGCTGTCCGTGGTGTAAAAAGATTCGGTACTGG
GTTCGCACCATTGGATGAGGCGCTATCACGTGCCGTAGTCGATTTATCTAATAGACCATTTGCTGTAATC
GACCTTGGATTGAAGAGAGAGATGATTGGTGATTTATCCACTGAAATGATTCCACACTTTTTGGAAAGTT
TCGCGGAGGCGGCCAGAATTACTTTGCATGTTGATTGTCTGAGAGGTTTCAACGATCACCACAGAAGTGA
GAGTGCGTTCAAGGCTTTGGCTGTTGCCATAAGAGAAGCTATTTCTAGCAATGGCACCAATGACGTTCCC
TCAACCAAAGGTGTTTTGATGTGAAGTACTGACAATAAAAAGATTCTTGTTTTCAAGAACTTGTCATTTG
TATAGTTTTTTTATATTGTAGTTGTTCTATTTTAATCAAATGTTAGCGTGATTTATATTTTTTTTCGCCT
CGACATCATCTGCCCAGATGCGAAGTTAAGTGCGCAGAAAGTAATATCATGCGTCAATCGTATGTGAATG
CTGGTCGCTATACTGCTGTCGATTCGATACTAACGCCGCCATCCAGTTTAAACGAGCTCGAATTCATCGA
TGATATCAGATCCACTAGTGGCCTATGCGGCCGCGGATCTGCCGGTCTCCCTATAGTGAGTCGTATTAAT
TTCGATAAGCCAGGTTAACCTGCATTAATGAATCGGCCAACGCGCGGGGAGAGGCGGTTTGCGTATTGGG
CGCTCTTCCGCTTCCTCGCTCACTGACTCGCTGCGCTCGGTCGTTCGGCTGCGGCGAGCGGTATCAGCTC
ACTCAAAGGCGGTAATACGGTTATCCACAGAATCAGGGGATAACGCAGGAAAGAACATGTGAGCAAAAGG
CCAGCAAAAGGCCAGGAACCGTAAAAAGGCCGCGTTGCTGGCGTTTTTCCATAGGCTCCGCCCCCCTGAC
GAGCATCACAAAAATCGACGCTCAAGTCAGAGGTGGCGAAACCCGACAGGACTATAAAGATACCAGGCGT
TTCCCCCTGGAAGCTCCCTCGTGCGCTCTCCTGTTCCGACCCTGCCGCTTACCGGATACCTGTCCGCCTT
TCTCCCTTCGGGAAGCGTGGCGCTTTCTCAATGCTCACGCTGTAGGTATCTCAGTTCGGTGTAGGTCGTT
CGCTCCAAGCTGGGCTGTGTGCACGAACCCCCCGTTCAGCCCGACCGCTGCGCCTTATCCGGTAACTATC
GTCTTGAGTCCAACCCGGTAAGACACGACTTATCGCCACTGGCAGCAGCCACTGGTAACAGGATTAGCAG
AGCGAGGTATGTAGGCGGTGCTACAGAGTTCTTGAAGTGGTGGCCTAACTACGGCTACACTAGAAGGACA
GTATTTGGTATCTGCGCTCTGCTGAAGCCAGTTACCTTCGGAAAAAGAGTTGGTAGCTCTTGATCCGGCA
AACAAACCACCGCTGGTAGCGGTGGTTTTTTTGTTTGCAAGCAGCAGATTACGCGCAGAAAAAAAGGATC
TCAAGAAGATCCTTTGATCTTTTCTACGGGGTCTGACGCTCAGTGGAACGAAAACTCACGTTAAGGGATT
TTGGTCATGAGATTATCAAAAAGGATCTTCACCTAGATCCTTTTAAATTAAAAATGAAGTTTTAAATCAA
TCTAAAGTATATATGAGTAAACTTGGTCTGACAGTTACCAATGCTTAATCAGTGAGGCACCTATCTCAGC
GATCTGTCTATTTCGTTCATCCATAGTTGCCTGACTCCCCGTCGTGTAGATAACTACGATACGGGAGGGC
TTACCATCTGGCCCCAGTGCTGCAATGATACCGCGAGACCCACGCTCACCGGCTCCAGATTTATCAGCAA
TAAACCAGCCAGCCGGAAGGGCCGAGCGCAGAAGTGGTCCTGCAACTTTATCCGCCTCCATCCAGTCTAT
TAATTGTTGCCGGGAAGCTAGAGTAAGTAGTTCGCCAGTTAATAGTTTGCGCAACGTTGTTGCCATTGCT
ACAGGCATCGTGGTGTCACGCTCGTCGTTTGGTATGGCTTCATTCAGCTCCGGTTCCCAACGATCAAGGC
GAGTTACATGATCCCCCATGTTGTGCAAAAAAGCGGTTAGCTCCTTCGGTCCTCCGATCGTTGTCAGAAG
TAAGTTGGCCGCAGTGTTATCACTCATGGTTATGGCAGCACTGCATAATTCTCTTACTGTCATGCCATCC
GTAAGATGCTTTTCTGTGACTGGTGAGTACTCAACCAAGTCATTCTGAGAATAGTGTATGCGGCGACCGA
GTTGCTCTTGCCCGGCGTCAATACGGGATAATACCGCGCCACATAGCAGAACTTTAAAAGTGCTCATCAT
TGGAAAACGTTCTTCGGGGCGAAAACTCTCAAGGATCTTACCGCTGTTGAGATCCAGTTCGATGTAACCC
ACTCGTGCACCCAACTGATCTTCAGCATCTTTTACTTTCACCAGCGTTTCTGGGTGAGCAAAAACAGGAA
GGCAAAATGCCGCAAAAAAGGGAATAAGGGCGACACGGAAATGTTGAATACTCATACTCTTCCTTTTTCA
ATATTATTGAAGCATTTATCAGGGTTATTGTCTCATGAGCGGATACATATTTGAATGTATTTAGAAAAAT
AAACAAATAGGGGTTCCGCGCACATTTCCCCGAAAAGTGCCACCTGACGTCTAAGAAACCATTATTATCA
TGACATTAACCTATAAAAATAGGCGTATCACGAGGCCCTTTCGTCTCGCGCGTTTCGGTGATGACGGTGA
AAACCTCTGACACATGCAGCTCCCGGAGACGGTCACAGCTTGTCTGTAAGCGGATGCCGGGAGCAGACAA
GCCCGTCAGGGCGCGTCAGCGGGTGTTGGCGGGTGTCGGGGCTGGCTTAACTATGCGGCATCAGAGCAGA
TTGTACTGAGAGTGCACCATATGGACATATTGTCGTTAGAACGCGGCTACAATTAATACATAACCTTATG
TATCATACACATACGATTTAGGTGACACTATAGA
Features (pLannotate 1.2.2; 12 found; start..end, strand, type, name):
    120..307     +  terminator     ADH1 terminator: S. cerevisiae ADH1; transcription terminator for the S. cerevisiae alcohol dehydrogenase 1 (ADH1) gene
    382..725     +  promoter       TEF promoter: Ashbya gossypii TEF promoter
    768..1421    +  CDS            HIS3: HIS7_YEAST - Experimental evidence at protein level: Swiss-Prot protein existence level 1. From Saccharomyces cerevisiae (strain ATCC 204508 / S288c) (Baker's yeast).
   1428..1625    +  terminator     TEF terminator: Ashbya gossypii TEF terminator
   1730..1748    -  promoter       T7 promoter: promoter for bacteriophage T7 RNA polymerase
   1770..1823    -  CDS            lacI (fragment): lac repressor; lacI; The lac repressor binds to the lac operator to inhibit transcription in E. coli. This inhibition can be relieved by adding lactose or isopropyl-β-D-thiogalactopyranoside (IPTG).
   2006..2594    -  rep_origin     ori: high-copy-number ColE1/pMB1/pBR322/pUC origin of replication
   2765..3625    -  CDS            AmpR: β-lactamase; bla; confers resistance to ampicillin, carbenicillin, and related antibiotics
   3626..3730    -  promoter       AmpR promoter: bla
   3825..3860    +  CDS            rop (fragment): Rop protein, which maintains plasmids at low copy number; rop
   3962..4013    +  misc_feature   bom (fragment): basis of mobility region from pBR322
   4076..4094    +  promoter       SP6 promoter: promoter for bacteriophage SP6 RNA polymerase
