[The description below was written by a language model from this plasmid's Addgene catalogue record and pLannotate feature annotations shown in this document.]
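Description:
pFA6a-6xGLY-His-tag-HIS3MX6 is a template plasmid from the pFA6a family, used for PCR-based C-terminal tagging of genes in Saccharomyces cerevisiae. It is catalogued as an empty backbone with no gene insert. It is not an autonomous yeast expression vector: the feature table shows no yeast replication origin or centromere. In E. coli it is maintained through a high-copy ColE1/pUC-type origin and selected with ampicillin through the β-lactamase gene and its native promoter. Short remnants of lacI, rop and the pBR322 bom region are vestigial backbone sequence. SP6 and T7 promoters flank the module and serve as sequencing primer sites.

As the name indicates, the functional module encodes a six-glycine flexible linker followed by a histidine tag. This short segment is not annotated in the feature table but presumably lies upstream of the ADH1 terminator, near the start of the 4,094 nt sequence. The ADH1 terminator supplies transcription termination for the tagged gene once the module is integrated. Downstream is the HIS3MX6 marker cassette, consisting of the Ashbya gossypii TEF promoter, a HIS3-type coding sequence (matched by the annotation tool to the S. cerevisiae protein) and the TEF terminator. It allows selection of histidine prototrophs in his3 strains. The cassette was cloned between PacI and PmeI sites.

In typical use, the tag, terminator and marker are amplified together with primers carrying homology to the 3′ end of a target open reading frame. The PCR product is then integrated by homologous recombination, so the protein is expressed from its native locus with a glycine-spaced His tag suitable for detection or affinity purification.
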