Addgene plasmid #20762: pFA6a-6xGLY-His-tag-HIS3MX6
Purpose: (Empty Backbone)
Depositing lab: Mark Hochstrasser. Depositing organization: Yale University. Publication: Small epitope-linker modules for PCR-based C-terminal tagging in Saccharomyces cerevisiae. Funakoshi M, Hochstrasser M. Yeast. 2009 Feb 25. 26(3):185-192. 10.1002/yea.1658 PubMed 19243080.
Backbone
  Vector backbone: pFA6a
  Backbone size (bp): 2513
  Vector type: Yeast Expression ; PCR-based C-terminal tagging
  Selectable markers: HIS3
Growth in bacteria
  Bacterial resistance: Ampicillin, 100 μg/mL
  Growth temperature: 37°C
  Growth strain: DH5alpha
  Copy number: Unknown
Gene/Insert
  Gene/Insert name: None
  Cloning method: Restriction Enzyme; 5′ cloning site PacI (unknown if destroyed); 3′ cloning site PmeI (unknown if destroyed)
  Sequencing primers: 5′ SP6; 3′ T7
Terms and licenses: Academic/Nonprofit Terms; Industry Terms: Not Available to Industry
How to cite: pFA6a-6xGLY-His-tag-HIS3MX6 was a gift from Mark Hochstrasser (Addgene plasmid # 20762 ; http://n2t.net/addgene:20762 ; RRID:Addgene_20762)
