>Addgene plasmid #20762 | pFA6a-6xGLY-His-tag-HIS3MX6 | addgene partial sequence | sequence record 26615 | 20762 with T7
GGCNNCTAGTGGANCTGATATCATCGATGAATTCGAGCTCGTTTAAACTGGATGGCGGCGTTAGTATCGA
ATCGACAGCAGTATAGCGACCAGCATTCACATACGATTGACGCATGATATTACTTTCTGCGCACTTAACT
TCGCATCTGGGCAGATGATGTCGAGGCGAAAAAAAATATAAATCACGCTAACATTTGATTAAAATAGAAC
AACTACAATATAAAAAAACTATACAAATGACAAGTTCTTGAAAACAAGAATCTTTTTATTGTCAGTACTT
CACATCAAAACACCTTTGGTTGAGGGAACGTCATTGGTGCCATTGCTAGAAATAGCTTCTCTTATGGCAA
CAGCCAAAGCCTTGAACGCACTCTCACTTCTGTGGTGATCGTTGAAACCTCTCAGACAATCAACATGCAA
AGTAATTCTGGCCGCCTCCGCGAAACTTTCCAAAAAGTGTGGAATCATTTCAGTGGATAAATCACCAATC
ATCTCTCTCTTCAATCCAAGGTCGATTACAGCAAATGGTCTACTAGATAAATCGACTACGGCACGTGATA
GCGCCTCATCCAATGGTGCGAACCCAGTACCGAATCTTTTTACACCACGGACAGCACCCATTGCTTCTTT
GAACGCTTGCCCTAATGCGATACCGCAATCTTCGGTAGTATGGTGATCGTCAATGTGCANGTCACCAATA
CATTCNACAATAAGAGACCAACCAGAGTGTTTTGCCAACGCATGGATCATATGATCCAAAAAGCCAACAC
NTGTGTGAATATNN
